Addgene plasmid #176813: pEE056
Purpose: Encodes codon optimized putative thermophilic PET hydrolase enzyme for bacterial expression
Depositing lab: Gregg Beckham. Depositing organization: National Laboratory of the Rockies (NLR). Publication: Sourcing thermotolerant poly(ethylene terephthalate) hydrolase scaffolds from natural diversity. Erickson E, Gado JE, Avilan L, Bratti F, Brizendine RK, Cox PA, Gill R, Graham R, Kim DJ, Konig G, Michener WE, Poudel S, Ramirez KJ, Shakespeare TJ, Zahn M, Boyd ES, Payne CM, DuBois JL, Pickford AR, Beckham GT, McGeehan JE. Nat Commun. 2022 Dec 21;13(1):7850. doi: 10.1038/s41467-022-35237-x. PubMed 36543766.
Backbone
  Vector backbone: pET21b(+)
  Backbone manufacturer: EMD Biosciences
  Backbone size w/o insert (bp): 5366
  Vector type: Bacterial Expression
Growth in bacteria
  Bacterial resistance: Ampicillin, 100 μg/mL
  Growth temperature: 37°C
  Growth strain: DH5alpha
  Copy number: High Copy
Gene/Insert
  Gene/Insert name: 607 (alt name: Actinobacteria bacterium WP_107095481.1)
  Species: Actinobacteria bacterium
  Insert size (bp): 786
  Promoter: T7
  Tag / fusion protein: 6xHis (C terminal on backbone)
  Cloning method: Restriction Enzyme; 5′ cloning site NdeI (unknown if destroyed); 3′ cloning site XhoI (unknown if destroyed)
  Sequencing primers: 5′ T7 For; 3′ T7 Rev
Terms and licenses: Academic/Nonprofit Terms; Industry Terms: Not Available to Industry
Depositor comments: Accession Number WP_107095481.1
How to cite: pEE056 was a gift from Gregg Beckham (Addgene plasmid # 176813 ; http://n2t.net/addgene:176813 ; RRID:Addgene_176813)
