[The description below was written by a language model from this plasmid's Addgene catalogue record and pLannotate feature annotations shown in this document.]
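Description:
pEE056 is a bacterial expression plasmid built on the pET21b(+) backbone that carries a codon-optimized gene for a putative thermophilic poly(ethylene terephthalate) (PET) hydrolase, designated "607", from an Actinobacteria bacterium. The 786 bp insert was placed between the NdeI and XhoI sites, which puts the coding sequence in frame with the backbone-encoded C-terminal 6xHis tag for affinity purification. The automated annotation labels the open reading frame as a fragment match to a characterized cutinase/PET-degrading enzyme, which reflects homology rather than identity. It also labels the histidine tract as a partial "9xHis" feature, which corresponds to the 6xHis tag in the catalogue entry.

Expression follows the standard pET arrangement. A T7 promoter with an adjacent lac operator drives transcription, a strong ribosome binding site from T7 gene 10 directs translation, and a T7 terminator closes the cassette. The plasmid also carries lacI, so the lac repressor keeps the promoter off until IPTG or lactose is added. Expression requires a host that supplies T7 RNA polymerase. The plasmid is maintained through a ColE1/pBR322-type origin with the associated bom and rop elements, and selected with ampicillin through the β-lactamase gene. An f1 origin allows single-stranded DNA production. The short tetracycline-resistance fragments and the small "SET1" hit between the tag and terminator appear to be backbone remnants rather than functional parts.

The full sequence record is 6,152 nt, which matches the stated backbone and insert sizes. The construct comes from a study that sourced thermotolerant PET hydrolase scaffolds from natural sequence diversity, and it is suited to recombinant production and purification of this candidate enzyme in E. coli.
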