Features (pLannotate 1.2.2; 19 found; start..end, strand, type, name):
      1..25      +  protein_bind   lac operator: The lac repressor binds to the lac operator to inhibit transcription in E. coli. This inhibition can be relieved by adding lactose or isopropyl-β-D-thiogalactopyranoside (IPTG). lac repressor encoded by lacI
     40..62      +  RBS            RBS: efficient ribosome binding site from bacteriophage T7 gene 10 (Olins and Rangwala, 1989)
     79..852     +  CDS            PETH_UNKP (fragment): Experimental evidence at protein level: Swiss-Prot protein existence level 1. Cutinase that degrades cutin fibers prepared from tomato peels and hydrolyzes various fatty acid monoesters with acyl chain lengths of 2 to 18, with a preference for short-chain substrates (C4 substrate at most). Cannot hydrolyze olive oil (PubMed:22194294). Is also able to degrade polyethylene terephthalate (PET), the most abundant polyester plastic in the world (PubMed:22194294, PubMed:32269349). Can also depolymerize poly(epsilon-caprolactone) (PCL), a synthetic aliphatic biodegradable polyester (PubMed:22194294).
    865..882     +  CDS            9xHis (fragment): 9xHis affinity tag
    892..941     +  CDS            SET1 (fragment): solubility-enhancement tag derived from T7 phage gene 10B
    949..996     +  terminator     T7 terminator: transcription terminator for bacteriophage T7 RNA polymerase
   1033..1461    +  rep_origin     f1 ori (sequence partly withheld): f1 bacteriophage origin of replication; arrow indicates direction of (+) strand synthesis
   1514..1618    +  promoter       AmpR promoter: bla
   1619..2479    +  CDS            AmpR: β-lactamase; bla; confers resistance to ampicillin, carbenicillin, and related antibiotics
   2650..3238    +  rep_origin     ori: high-copy-number ColE1/pMB1/pBR322/pUC origin of replication
   3424..3563    -  misc_feature   bom: basis of mobility region from pBR322
   3665..3856    -  CDS            rop: Rop protein, which maintains plasmids at low copy number; rop
   3873..4253    +  CDS            YPB1_ECOLX: Protein predicted: Swiss-Prot protein existence level 4. From Escherichia coli.
   4325..4616    -  CDS            TcR (fragment): tetracycline efflux protein; tet; confers resistance to tetracycline
   4631..4652    -  protein_bind   CAP binding site: CAP binding activates transcription in the presence of cAMP. E. coli catabolite activator protein
   4665..5747    -  CDS            lacI: lac repressor; lacI; The lac repressor binds to the lac operator to inhibit transcription in E. coli. This inhibition can be relieved by adding lactose or isopropyl-β-D-thiogalactopyranoside (IPTG).
   5748..5825    -  promoter       lacI promoter: lacI
   5833..6112    -  CDS            TcR (fragment): tetracycline efflux protein; tet; confers resistance to tetracycline
   6134..6152    +  promoter       T7 promoter: promoter for bacteriophage T7 RNA polymerase
>Addgene plasmid #176813 | pEE056 | addgene full sequence | sequence record 349677 | Addgene NGS Result
GGAATTGTGAGCGGATAACAATTCCCCTCTAGAAATAATTTTGTTTAACTTTAAGAAGGAGATATACATA
TGGCCGACAATCCGTACGAACGTGGCCCGGCGCCGACTACCGCAAGCATCGAAGCCGCTCGTGGTCCGTA
CGCTGTGTCCCAGACCACCGTTTCTAGCCTGGCTGTAACTGGTTTTGGCGGTGGTACGATTTATTACCCA
ACTTCTACCGGTGATGGTACCTTCGGTGCCATTGCGGTGTCCCCGGGCTACACCGCTACGCAGTCCTCTA
TCGCATGGCTGGGGCCGCGCCTTGCGAGCCAGGGGTTTGTAGTATTCACCATTGACACCCTGACCACCCT
GGACCAACCGGACTCACGTGGCCGTCAGCTTCTGGCGGCACTGGACCATCTCACCCAGGTTTCTAGCGTG
CGCACGCGCGTCGACGGTTCTCGTCTGGGTGTTATGGGCCATTCCATGGGCGGCGGTGGCTCTCTGGAAG
CAGCAAAGGCGCGTCCGTCGCTGCAGGCAGCTATTCCGCTGACTCCGTGGAACCTGGACAAAAGCTGGCC
GGAGGTTGGCACCCCGACTCTGATCGTAGGCGCAGATGGCGATACCGTTGCGCCGGTCGCTTCTCACGCG
GAACCTTTCTACTCTTCCCTGCCGTCCTCTCTGGACCGTGCGTACCTGGAACTCAACAACGCGACTCACT
TCACTCCGAACTCTAGCAATACTACCATTGCGAAGTATGGTATCTCTTGGCTGAAGCGTTTTGTGGACAA
CGACACTCGTTACGAACAGTTTCTGTGCCCGCTCCCGCAGCCGAGCACTACCATCGATGAGTATCGCGGT
AACTGCCCGCATACCAGCCTCGAGCACCACCACCACCACCACTGAGATCCGGCTGCTAACAAAGCCCGAA
AGGAAGCTGAGTTGGCTGCTGCCACCGCTGAGCAATAACTAGCATAACCCCTTGGGGCCTCTAAACGGGT
CTTGAGGGGTTTTTTGCTGAAAGGAGGAACTATATCCGGATTGGCGAATGGG
[124 nt withheld, positions 1033-1156]
C
[91 nt withheld, positions 1158-1248]
A
[49 nt withheld, positions 1250-1298]
CCTTTGACGTTGGAGTCCACGTTCTTT
[37 nt withheld, positions 1326-1362]
ACCCTATCTCGGTCTATTCTTTTGATTTATAAGGGATTTTGCCGATTTCGGCCTATTGGTTAAAAAATGA
GCTGATTTAACAAAAATTTAACGCGAATTTTAACAAAATATTAACGCTTACAATTTAGGTGGCACTTTTC
GGGGAAATGTGCGCGGAACCCCTATTTGTTTATTTTTCTAAATACATTCAAATATGTATCCGCTCATGAG
ACAATAACCCTGATAAATGCTTCAATAATATTGAAAAAGGAAGAGTATGAGTATTCAACATTTCCGTGTC
GCCCTTATTCCCTTTTTTGCGGCATTTTGCCTTCCTGTTTTTGCTCACCCAGAAACGCTGGTGAAAGTAA
AAGATGCTGAAGATCAGTTGGGTGCACGAGTGGGTTACATCGAACTGGATCTCAACAGCGGTAAGATCCT
TGAGAGTTTTCGCCCCGAAGAACGTTTTCCAATGATGAGCACTTTTAAAGTTCTGCTATGTGGCGCGGTA
TTATCCCGTATTGACGCCGGGCAAGAGCAACTCGGTCGCCGCATACACTATTCTCAGAATGACTTGGTTG
AGTACTCACCAGTCACAGAAAAGCATCTTACGGATGGCATGACAGTAAGAGAATTATGCAGTGCTGCCAT
AACCATGAGTGATAACACTGCGGCCAACTTACTTCTGACAACGATCGGAGGACCGAAGGAGCTAACCGCT
TTTTTGCACAACATGGGGGATCATGTAACTCGCCTTGATCGTTGGGAACCGGAGCTGAATGAAGCCATAC
CAAACGACGAGCGTGACACCACGATGCCTGCAGCAATGGCAACAACGTTGCGCAAACTATTAACTGGCGA
ACTACTTACTCTAGCTTCCCGGCAACAATTAATAGACTGGATGGAGGCGGATAAAGTTGCAGGACCACTT
CTGCGCTCGGCCCTTCCGGCTGGCTGGTTTATTGCTGATAAATCTGGAGCCGGTGAGCGTGGGTCTCGCG
GTATCATTGCAGCACTGGGGCCAGATGGTAAGCCCTCCCGTATCGTAGTTATCTACACGACGGGGAGTCA
GGCAACTATGGATGAACGAAATAGACAGATCGCTGAGATAGGTGCCTCACTGATTAAGCATTGGTAACTG
TCAGACCAAGTTTACTCATATATACTTTAGATTGATTTAAAACTTCATTTTTAATTTAAAAGGATCTAGG
TGAAGATCCTTTTTGATAATCTCATGACCAAAATCCCTTAACGTGAGTTTTCGTTCCACTGAGCGTCAGA
CCCCGTAGAAAAGATCAAAGGATCTTCTTGAGATCCTTTTTTTCTGCGCGTAATCTGCTGCTTGCAAACA
AAAAAACCACCGCTACCAGCGGTGGTTTGTTTGCCGGATCAAGAGCTACCAACTCTTTTTCCGAAGGTAA
CTGGCTTCAGCAGAGCGCAGATACCAAATACTGTCCTTCTAGTGTAGCCGTAGTTAGGCCACCACTTCAA
GAACTCTGTAGCACCGCCTACATACCTCGCTCTGCTAATCCTGTTACCAGTGGCTGCTGCCAGTGGCGAT
AAGTCGTGTCTTACCGGGTTGGACTCAAGACGATAGTTACCGGATAAGGCGCAGCGGTCGGGCTGAACGG
GGGGTTCGTGCACACAGCCCAGCTTGGAGCGAACGACCTACACCGAACTGAGATACCTACAGCGTGAGCT
ATGAGAAAGCGCCACGCTTCCCGAAGGGAGAAAGGCGGACAGGTATCCGGTAAGCGGCAGGGTCGGAACA
GGAGAGCGCACGAGGGAGCTTCCAGGGGGAAACGCCTGGTATCTTTATAGTCCTGTCGGGTTTCGCCACC
TCTGACTTGAGCGTCGATTTTTGTGATGCTCGTCAGGGGGGCGGAGCCTATGGAAAAACGCCAGCAACGC
GGCCTTTTTACGGTTCCTGGCCTTTTGCTGGCCTTTTGCTCACATGTTCTTTCCTGCGTTATCCCCTGAT
TCTGTGGATAACCGTATTACCGCCTTTGAGTGAGCTGATACCGCTCGCCGCAGCCGAACGACCGAGCGCA
GCGAGTCAGTGAGCGAGGAAGCGGAAGAGCGCCTGATGCGGTATTTTCTCCTTACGCATCTGTGCGGTAT
TTCACACCGCAATGGTGCACTCTCAGTACAATCTGCTCTGATGCCGCATAGTTAAGCCAGTATACACTCC
GCTATCGCTACGTGACTGGGTCATGGCTGCGCCCCGACACCCGCCAACACCCGCTGACGCGCCCTGACGG
GCTTGTCTGCTCCCGGCATCCGCTTACAGACAAGCTGTGACCGTCTCCGGGAGCTGCATGTGTCAGAGGT
TTTCACCGTCATCACCGAAACGCGCGAGGCAGCTGCGGTAAAGCTCATCAGCGTGGTCGTGAAGCGATTC
ACAGATGTCTGCCTGTTCATCCGCGTCCAGCTCGTTGAGTTTCTCCAGAAGCGTTAATGTCTGGCTTCTG
ATAAAGCGGGCCATGTTAAGGGCGGTTTTTTCCTGTTTGGTCACTGATGCCTCCGTGTAAGGGGGATTTC
TGTTCATGGGGGTAATGATACCGATGAAACGAGAGAGGATGCTCACGATACGGGTTACTGATGATGAACA
TGCCCGGTTACTGGAACGTTGTGAGGGTAAACAACTGGCGGTATGGATGCGGCGGGACCAGAGAAAAATC
ACTCAGGGTCAATGCCAGCGCTTCGTTAATACAGATGTAGGTGTTCCACAGGGTAGCCAGCAGCATCCTG
CGATGCAGATCCGGAACATAATGGTGCAGGGCGCTGACTTCCGCGTTTCCAGACTTTACGAAACACGGAA
ACCGAAGACCATTCATGTTGTTGCTCAGGTCGCAGACGTTTTGCAGCAGCAGTCGCTTCACGTTCGCTCG
CGTATCGGTGATTCATTCTGCTAACCAGTAAGGCAACCCCGCCAGCCTAGCCGGGTCCTCAACGACAGGA
GCACGATCATGCGCACCCGTGGGGCCGCCATGCCGGCGATAATGGCCTGCTTCTCGCCGAAACGTTTGGT
GGCGGGACCAGTGACGAAGGCTTGAGCGAGGGCGTGCAAGATTCCGAATACCGCAAGCGACAGGCCGATC
ATCGTCGCGCTCCAGCGAAAGCGGTCCTCGCCGAAAATGACCCAGAGCGCTGCCGGCACCTGTCCTACGA
GTTGCATGATAAAGAAGACAGTCATAAGTGCGGCGACGATAGTCATGCCCCGCGCCCACCGGAAGGAGCT
GACTGGGTTGAAGGCTCTCAAGGGCATCGGTCGAGATCCCGGTGCCTAATGAGTGAGCTAACTTACATTA
ATTGCGTTGCGCTCACTGCCCGCTTTCCAGTCGGGAAACCTGTCGTGCCAGCTGCATTAATGAATCGGCC
AACGCGCGGGGAGAGGCGGTTTGCGTATTGGGCGCCAGGGTGGTTTTTCTTTTCACCAGTGAGACGGGCA
ACAGCTGATTGCCCTTCACCGCCTGGCCCTGAGAGAGTTGCAGCAAGCGGTCCACGCTGGTTTGCCCCAG
CAGGCGAAAATCCTGTTTGATGGTGGTTAACGGCGGGATATAACATGAGCTGTCTTCGGTATCGTCGTAT
CCCACTACCGAGATATCCGCACCAACGCGCAGCCCGGACTCGGTAATGGCGCGCATTGCGCCCAGCGCCA
TCTGATCGTTGGCAACCAGCATCGCAGTGGGAACGATGCCCTCATTCAGCATTTGCATGGTTTGTTGAAA
ACCGGACATGGCACTCCAGTCGCCTTCCCGTTCCGCTATCGGCTGAATTTGATTGCGAGTGAGATATTTA
TGCCAGCCAGCCAGACGCAGACGCGCCGAGACAGAACTTAATGGGCCCGCTAACAGCGCGATTTGCTGGT
GACCCAATGCGACCAGATGCTCCACGCCCAGTCGCGTACCGTCTTCATGGGAGAAAATAATACTGTTGAT
GGGTGTCTGGTCAGAGACATCAAGAAATAACGCCGGAACATTAGTGCAGGCAGCTTCCACAGCAATGGCA
TCCTGGTCATCCAGCGGATAGTTAATGATCAGCCCACTGACGCGTTGCGCGAGAAGATTGTGCACCGCCG
CTTTACAGGCTTCGACGCCGCTTCGTTCTACCATCGACACCACCACGCTGGCACCCAGTTGATCGGCGCG
AGATTTAATCGCCGCGACAATTTGCGACGGCGCGTGCAGGGCCAGACTGGAGGTGGCAACGCCAATCAGC
AACGACTGTTTGCCCGCCAGTTGTTGTGCCACGCGGTTGGGAATGTAATTCAGCTCCGCCATCGCCGCTT
CCACTTTTTCCCGCGTTTTCGCAGAAACGTGGCTGGCCTGGTTCACCACGCGGGAAACGGTCTGATAAGA
GACACCGGCATACTCTGCGACATCGTATAACGTTACTGGTTTCACATTCACCACCCTGAATTGACTCTCT
TCCGGGCGCTATCATGCCATACCGCGAAAGGTTTTGCGCCATTCGATGGTGTCCGGGATCTCGACGCTCT
CCCTTATGCGACTCCTGCATTAGGAAGCAGCCCAGTAGTAGGTTGAGGCCGTTGAGCACCGCCGCCGCAA
GGAATGGTGCATGCAAGGAGATGGCGCCCAACAGTCCCCCGGCCACGGGGCCTGCCACCATACCCACGCC
GAAACAAGCGCTCATGAGCCCGAAGTGGCGAGCCCGATCTTCCCCATCGGTGATGTCGGCGATATAGGCG
CCAGCAACCGCACCTGTGGCGCCGGTGATGCCGGCCACGATGCGTCCGGCGTAGAGGATCGAGATCTCGA
TCCCGCGAAATTAATACGACTCACTATAGG
