>Addgene plasmid #176813 | pEE056 | depositor partial sequence | sequence record 342681 | Insert (including NdeI and XhoI sites)
CATATGGCCGACAATCCGTACGAACGTGGCCCGGCGCCGACTACCGCAAGCATCGAAGCCGCTCGTGGTC
CGTACGCTGTGTCCCAGACCACCGTTTCTAGCCTGGCTGTAACTGGTTTTGGCGGTGGTACGATTTATTA
CCCAACTTCTACCGGTGATGGTACCTTCGGTGCCATTGCGGTGTCCCCGGGCTACACCGCTACGCAGTCC
TCTATCGCATGGCTGGGGCCGCGCCTTGCGAGCCAGGGGTTTGTAGTATTCACCATTGACACCCTGACCA
CCCTGGACCAACCGGACTCACGTGGCCGTCAGCTTCTGGCGGCACTGGACCATCTCACCCAGGTTTCTAG
CGTGCGCACGCGCGTCGACGGTTCTCGTCTGGGTGTTATGGGCCATTCCATGGGCGGCGGTGGCTCTCTG
GAAGCAGCAAAGGCGCGTCCGTCGCTGCAGGCAGCTATTCCGCTGACTCCGTGGAACCTGGACAAAAGCT
GGCCGGAGGTTGGCACCCCGACTCTGATCGTAGGCGCAGATGGCGATACCGTTGCGCCGGTCGCTTCTCA
CGCGGAACCTTTCTACTCTTCCCTGCCGTCCTCTCTGGACCGTGCGTACCTGGAACTCAACAACGCGACT
CACTTCACTCCGAACTCTAGCAATACTACCATTGCGAAGTATGGTATCTCTTGGCTGAAGCGTTTTGTGG
ACAACGACACTCGTTACGAACAGTTTCTGTGCCCGCTCCCGCAGCCGAGCACTACCATCGATGAGTATCG
CGGTAACTGCCCGCATACCAGCCTCGAG
